Addgene plasmid #13505: pGEX4T1-Smurf2 C716A
Depositing lab: Jeff Wrana. Depositing organization: Sinai Health System. Publication: Smad7 binds to Smurf2 to form an E3 ubiquitin ligase that targets the TGF beta receptor for degradation. Kavsak P, Rasmussen RK, Causing CG, Bonni S, Zhu H, Thomsen GH, Wrana JL. Mol Cell. 2000 Dec . 6(6):1365-75. 10.1016/S1097-2765(00)00134-9 PubMed 11163210.
Backbone
  Vector backbone: pGEX-4T1
  Backbone size w/o insert (bp): 4900
  Vector type: Bacterial Expression
Growth in bacteria
  Bacterial resistance: Ampicillin, 100 μg/mL
  Growth temperature: 37°C
  Growth strain: DH5alpha
  Copy number: High Copy
Gene/Insert
  Gene/Insert name: SMURF2
  Species: H. sapiens (human)
  Insert size (bp): 2300
  Mutation: C716A: catalytically inactive
  GenBank ID: NM_022739
  Entrez Gene: SMURF2
  Tag / fusion protein: GST (N terminal on insert)
  Cloning method: Restriction Enzyme; 5′ cloning site SalI (not destroyed); 3′ cloning site XbaI (not destroyed)
  Sequencing primers: 5′ pGEX 5'
Terms and licenses: Academic/Nonprofit Terms; Industry Terms
How to cite: pGEX4T1-Smurf2 C716A was a gift from Jeff Wrana (Addgene plasmid # 13505 ; http://n2t.net/addgene:13505 ; RRID:Addgene_13505)
