[The description below was written by a language model from this plasmid's Addgene catalogue record.]
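Description:
pGEX4T1-Smurf2 C716A is a bacterial expression plasmid built on the pGEX-4T1 backbone (about 4.9 kb without insert) for producing human SMURF2 as a glutathione S-transferase fusion protein in E. coli. It is maintained as a high-copy plasmid under ampicillin selection. The record gives no feature table, so the promoter, origin and other regulatory parts are not itemised. Vectors of the pGEX-4T series generally drive the GST fusion from an IPTG-inducible tac promoter with a plasmid-borne lacI repressor, and they place a thrombin cleavage site between GST and the cloned protein.

The insert is the roughly 2.3 kb human SMURF2 coding sequence, cloned between SalI and XbaI sites that both remain intact, with GST at the N terminus. SMURF2 is a HECT-domain E3 ubiquitin ligase, and this version carries the C716A substitution, which the record describes as catalytically inactive. In HECT ligases, replacing the active-site cysteine prevents formation of the ubiquitin thioester intermediate. The protein can therefore still engage its binding partners but cannot transfer ubiquitin.

The associated work concerns Smad7 recruiting Smurf2 to form an E3 ligase complex that targets the TGF-beta receptor for degradation. In that context, the construct is suited to purifying recombinant ligase-dead Smurf2 on glutathione resin. The purified protein can be used for GST pull-down and binding assays, or as a negative control alongside wild-type Smurf2 in in vitro ubiquitination experiments.
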