>Addgene plasmid #13505 | pGEX4T1-Smurf2 C716A | addgene partial sequence | sequence record 19928 | 13505 with pGEX5'
CTGGTTCCGCGTGGATCCCCGGAATTCCCGGGTCGACAATCTAACCCCGGACGCCGGAGGAACGGGCCCG
TCAAGCTGCGCCTGACAGTACTCTGTGCAAAAAACCTGGTGAAAAAGGATTTTTTCCGACTTCCTGATCC
ATTTGCTAAGGTGGTGGTTGATGGATCTGGGCAATGCCATTCTACAGATACTGTGAAGAATACGCTTGAT
CCAAAGTGGAATCAGCATTATGACCTGTATATTGGAAAGTCTGATTCAGTTACGATCAGTGTATGGAATC
ACAAGAAGATCCATAAGAAACAAGGTGCTGGATTTCTCGGTTGTGTTCGTCTTCTTTCCAATGCCATCAA
CCGCCTCAAAGACACTGGTTATCAGAGGTTGGATTTATGCAAACTCGGGCCAAATGACAATGATACAGTT
AGAGGACAGATAGTAGTAAGTCTTCAGTCCAGAGACCGAATAGGCACAGGAGGACAAGTTGTGGACTGCA
GTCGTTTATTTGATAACGATTTACCAGACGGCTGGGAAGAAAGGAGAACCGCCTCTGGAAGAATCCAGTA
TCTAAACCATATAACAAGAACTACGCAATGGGAGCGCCCAACACGACCGGCATCCGAATATTCTAGCCCT
GGCAGACCTCTTAGCTGCTTTGTTGATGAGAACACTCCAATTAGTGGAACAAATGGTGCAACATGTGGAC
AGTCTTC
