>Addgene plasmid #13505 | pGEX4T1-Smurf2 C716A | addgene partial sequence | sequence record 19929 | 13505 with pGEX3'
AACGCGGCGAGGCAGATCGTCAGTCAGTCACGATGCGGCCGCTCTAGATTGTCATTCCACAGCAAATCCA
CATGTTTCTTCAATGGCTGTTAGCAGCTTTTCATATAGCTTTTCATAGCTTTCATAGGGTGGAATGTCTA
TTCGATTGAAGGCAGTGTGGGCTTTCGGTAGGTTGTTAGTGCAGGCATCAATCTGGTGTATGGTAAAGAG
TCTCGGGCCTGCAGCACCTTGCAATGCTTTGAAGCCCTGCAGAGGCACTCGAGAGGATCCTGTCACAAAC
TGAAGCAATCTTGCTCGTCGCTCTTCATCAAAAAACTCCACAGCTTTCCAGAACCATTTGACAATGTTGC
TGTCTGGTGTACAGTGTTTTAACCGGGTGTTTACCTTCCAGTCATTAACATCTATCTTTCCAAGTCCACA
AATAATGAGCTCTAACTCCTTCTCATCAAATGTCTTCAGCAGATGTTGTGGAATTACTTCATTAAATCCT
TTCTGCAGAGCCAAGAATTGAGCCTCAATGCCTCGTAAAAATCTCCAGTTCACATAGAGCCTGACATATT
CTTTTTTATTTTCTTCATTAACAGGGATACTTTTGCCATTTGGTTTAAGTTCATGCTGAATAATTTCACC
ATATGCATTATGTTCAACACAGAAGGTATGGTCCAAAACACCTGTAATATCATTCTCAAGTATCCACACT
AAACTGTTGT
